>Addgene plasmid #180392 | AAV.CBA.YFP.miR-E_shStk16-2 | depositor full sequence | sequence record 350462 | Full Sequence
GGCCGCCTCGACTAGGGATAACAGGGTAATTGTTTGAATGAGGCTTCAGTACTTTACAGAATCGTTGCCT
GCACATCTTGGAAACACTTGCTGGGATTACTTCGACTTCTTAACCCAACAGAAGGCTCGAGAAGGTATAT
TGCTGTTGACAGTGAGCGACAAAGCCACTGTGTCATCGAATAGTGAAGCCACAGATGTATTCGATGACAC
AGTGGCTTTGCTGCCTACTGCCTCGGACTTCAAGGGGCTAGAATTCGAGCAATTATCTTGTTTACTAAAA
CTGAATACCTTGCTATCTCTTTGATACATTTTTACAAAGCTGAATTAAAATGGTATAAATTAAATCACTT
TTTTCAATTGACGCGTAAGCTTATCGATAATCAACCTCTGGATTACAAAATTTGTGAAAGATTGACTGGT
ATTCTTAACTATGTTGCTCCTTTTACGCTATGTGGATACGCTGCTTTAATGCCTTTGTATCATGCTATTG
CTTCCCGTATGGCTTTCATTTTCTCCTCCTTGTATAAATCCTGGTTGCTGTCTCTTTATGAGGAGTTGTG
GCCCGTTGTCAGGCAACGTGGCGTGGTGTGCACTGTGTTTGCTGACGCAACCCCCACTGGTTGGGGCATT
GCCACCACCTGTCAGCTCCTTTCCGGGACTTTCGCTTTCCCCCTCCCTATTGCCACGGCGGAACTCATCG
CCGCCTGCCTTGCCCGCTGCTGGACAGGGGCTCGGCTGTTGGGCACTGACAATTCCGTGGTGTTGTCGGG
GAAATCATCGTCCTTTCCTTGGCTGCTCGCCTGTGTTGCCACCTGGATTCTGCGCGGGACGTCCTTCTGC
TACGTCCCTTCGGCCCTCAATCCAGCGGACCTTCCTTCCCGCGGCCTGCTGCCGGCTCTGCGGCCTCTTC
CGCGTCTTCGCCTTCGCCCTCAGACGAGTCGGATCTCCCTTTGGGCCGCCTCCCCGCATCGATACCGTCG
ACTCGCTGATCAGCCTCGACTGTGCCTTCTAGTTGCCAGCCATCTGTTGTTTGCCCCTCCCCCGTGCCTT
CCTTGACCCTGGAAGGTGCCACTCCCACTGTCCTTTCCTAATAAAATGAGGAAATTGCATCGCATTGTCT
GAGTAGGTGTCATTCTATTCTGGGGGGTGGGGTGGGGCAGGACAGCAAGGGGGAGGATTGGGAAGACAAT
AGCAGGCATGCTGGGGATGCGGTGGGCTCTATGGCTTCTGAGGCGGAAAGAACCAGCTGGGGCTCGACTA
GAGCATGGCTACGTAGATAAGTAGCATGGCGGGTTAATCATTAACTACAAGGAACCCCTAGTGATGGAGT
TGGCCACTCCCTCTCTGCGCGCTCGCTCGCTCACTGAGGCCGGGCGACCAAAGGTCGCCCGACGCCCGGG
CTTTGCCCGGGCGGCCTCAGTGAGCGAGCGAGCGCGCAGAGCTTTTTGCAAAAGCCTAGGCCTCCAAAAA
AGCCTCCTCACTACTTCTGGAATAGCTCAGAGGCCGAGGCGGCCTCGGCCTCTGCATAAATAAAAAAAAT
TAGTCAGCCATGGGGCGGAGAATGGGCGGAACTGGGCGGAGTTAGGGGCGGGATGGGCGGAGTTAGGGGC
GGGACTATGGTTGCTGACTAATTGAGATGCATGCTTTGCATACTTCTGCCTGCTGGGGAGCCTGGGGACT
TTCCACACCTGGTTGCTGACTAATTGAGATGCATGCTTTGCATACTTCTGCCTGCTGGGGAGCCTGGGGA
CTTTCCACACCCTAACTGACACACATTCCACAGCTGCATTAATGAATCGGCCAACGCGCGGGGAGAGGCG
GTTTGCGTATTGGGCGCTCTTCCGCTTCCTCGCTCACTGACTCGCTGCGCTCGGTCGTTCGGCTGCGGCG
AGCGGTATCAGCTCACTCAAAGGCGGTAATACGGTTATCCACAGAATCAGGGGATAACGCAGGAAAGAAC
ATGTGAGCAAAAGGCCAGCAAAAGGCCAGGAACCGTAAAAAGGCCGCGTTGCTGGCGTTTTTCCATAGGC
TCCGCCCCCCTGACGAGCATCACAAAAATCGACGCTCAAGTCAGAGGTGGCGAAACCCGACAGGACTATA
AAGATACCAGGCGTTTCCCCCTGGAAGCTCCCTCGTGCGCTCTCCTGTTCCGACCCTGCCGCTTACCGGA
TACCTGTCCGCCTTTCTCCCTTCGGGAAGCGTGGCGCTTTCTCATAGCTCACGCTGTAGGTATCTCAGTT
CGGTGTAGGTCGTTCGCTCCAAGCTGGGCTGTGTGCACGAACCCCCCGTTCAGCCCGACCGCTGCGCCTT
ATCCGGTAACTATCGTCTTGAGTCCAACCCGGTAAGACACGACTTATCGCCACTGGCAGCAGCCACTGGT
AACAGGATTAGCAGAGCGAGGTATGTAGGCGGTGCTACAGAGTTCTTGAAGTGGTGGCCTAACTACGGCT
ACACTAGAAGAACAGTATTTGGTATCTGCGCTCTGCTGAAGCCAGTTACCTTCGGAAAAAGAGTTGGTAG
CTCTTGATCCGGCAAACAAACCACCGCTGGTAGCGGTGGTTTTTTTGTTTGCAAGCAGCAGATTACGCGC
AGAAAAAAAGGATCTCAAGAAGATCCTTTGATCTTTTCTACGGGGTCTGACGCTCAGTGGAACGAAAACT
CACGTTAAGGGATTTTGGTCATGAGATTATCAAAAAGGATCTTCACCTAGATCCTTTTAAATTAAAAATG
AAGTTTTAAATCAATCTAAAGTATATATGAGTAAACTTGGTCTGACAGTTACCAATGCTTAATCAGTGAG
GCACCTATCTCAGCGATCTGTCTATTTCGTTCATCCATAGTTGCCTGACTCCCCGTCGTGTAGATAACTA
CGATACGGGAGGGCTTACCATCTGGCCCCAGTGCTGCAATGATACCGCGAGACCCACGCTCACCGGCTCC
AGATTTATCAGCAATAAACCAGCCAGCCGGAAGGGCCGAGCGCAGAAGTGGTCCTGCAACTTTATCCGCC
TCCATCCAGTCTATTAATTGTTGCCGGGAAGCTAGAGTAAGTAGTTCGCCAGTTAATAGTTTGCGCAACG
TTGTTGCCATTGCTACAGGCATCGTGGTGTCACGCTCGTCGTTTGGTATGGCTTCATTCAGCTCCGGTTC
CCAACGATCAAGGCGAGTTACATGATCCCCCATGTTGTGCAAAAAAGCGGTTAGCTCCTTCGGTCCTCCG
ATCGTTGTCAGAAGTAAGTTGGCCGCAGTGTTATCACTCATGGTTATGGCAGCACTGCATAATTCTCTTA
CTGTCATGCCATCCGTAAGATGCTTTTCTGTGACTGGTGAGTACTCAACCAAGTCATTCTGAGAATAGTG
TATGCGGCGACCGAGTTGCTCTTGCCCGGCGTCAATACGGGATAATACCGCGCCACATAGCAGAACTTTA
AAAGTGCTCATCATTGGAAAACGTTCTTCGGGGCGAAAACTCTCAAGGATCTTACCGCTGTTGAGATCCA
GTTCGATGTAACCCACTCGTGCACCCAACTGATCTTCAGCATCTTTTACTTTCACCAGCGTTTCTGGGTG
AGCAAAAACAGGAAGGCAAAATGCCGCAAAAAAGGGAATAAGGGCGACACGGAAATGTTGAATACTCATA
CTCTTCCTTTTTCAATATTATTGAAGCATTTATCAGGGTTATTGTCTCATGAGCGGATACATATTTGAAT
GTATTTAGAAAAATAAACAAATAGGGGTTCCGCGCACATTTCCCCGAAAAGTGCCACCTGACGTCTAAGA
AACCATTATTATCATGACATTAACCTATAAAAATAGGCGTATCACGAGGCCCTTTCGTCTCGCGCGTTTC
GGTGATGACGGTGAAAACCTCTGACACATGCAGCTCCCGGAGACGGTCACAGCTTGTCTGTAAGCGGATG
CCGGGAGCAGACAAGCCCGTCAGGGCGCGTCAGCGGGTGTTGGCGGGTGTCGGGGCTGGCTTAACTATGC
GGCATCAGAGCAGATTGTACTGAGAGTGCACCATTCGACGCTCTCCCTTATGCGACTCCTGCATTAGGAA
GCAGCCCAGTAGTAGGTTGAGGCCGTTGAGCACCGCCGCCGCAAGGAATGGTGCATGCAAGGAGATGGCG
CCCAACAGTCCCCCGGCCACGGGGCCTGCCACCATACCCACGCCGAAACAAGCGCTCATGAGCCCGAAGT
GGCGAGCCCGATCTTCCCCATCGGTGATGTCGGCGATATAGGCGCCAGCAACCGCACCTGTGGCGCCGGT
GATGCCGGCCACGATGCGTCCGGCGTAGAGGATCTGGCTAGCGATGACCCTGCTGATTGGTTCGCTGACC
ATTTCCGGGTGCGGGACGGCGTTACCAGAAACTCAGAAGGTTCGTCCAACCAAACCGACTCTGACGGCAG
TTTACGAGAGAGATGATAGGGTCTGCTTCAGTAAGCCAGATGCTACACAATTAGGCTTGTACATATTGTC
GTTAGAACGCGGCTACAATTAATACATAACCTTATGTATCATACACATACGATTTAGGTGACACTATAGA
ATACACGGAATTAATTCTAGCTGCGCGCTCGCTCGCTCACTGAGGCCGCCCGGGCAAAGCCCGGGCGTCG
GGCGACCTTTGGTCGCCCGGCCTCAGTGAGCGAGCGAGCGCGCAGAGAGGGAGTGGCCAACTCCATCACT
AGGGGTTCCTTGTAGTTAATGATTAACCCGCCATGCTACTTATCTACGTAGCCATGCTCTAGGTACCATT
GACGTCAATAATGACGTATGTTCCCATAGTAACGCCAATAGGGACTTTCCATTGACGTCAATGGGTGGAC
TATTTACGGTAAACTGCCCACTTGGCAGTACATCAAGTGTATCATATGCCAAGTACGCCCCCTATTGACG
TCAATGACGGTAAATGGCCCGCCTGGCATTATGCCCAGTACATGACCTTATGGGACTTTCCTACTTGGCA
GTACATCTACGTATTAGTCATCGCTATTACCATGGTCGAGGTGAGCCCCACGTTCTGCTTCACTCTCCCC
ATCTCCCCCCCCTCCCCACCCCCAATTTTGTATTTATTTATTTTTTAATTATTTTGTGCAGCGATGGGGG
CGGGGGGGGGGGGGGGGCGCGCGCCAGGCGGGGCGGGGCGGGGCGAGGGGCGGGGCGGGGCGAGGCGGAG
AGGTGCGGCGGCAGCCAATCAGAGCGGCGCGCTCCGAAAGTTTCCTTTTATGGCGAGGCGGCGGCGGCGG
CGGCCCTATAAAAAGCGAAGCGCGCGGCGGGCGGGAGTCGCTGCGACGCTGCCTTCGCCCCGTGCCCCGC
TCCGCCGCCGCCTCGCGCCGCCCGCCCCGGCTCTGACTGACCGCGTTACTCCCACAGGTGAGCGGGCGGG
ACGGCCCTTCTCCTCCGGGCTGTAATTAGCGCTTGGTTTAATGACGGCTTGTTTCTTTTCTGTGGCTGCG
TGAAAGCCTTGAGGGGCTCCGGGAGGGCCCTTTGTGCGGGGGGAGCGGCTCGGGGCTGTCCGCGGGGGGA
CGGCTGCCTTCGGGGGGGACGGGGCAGGGCGGGGTTCGGCTTCTGGCGTGTGACCGGCGGCTCTAGAGCC
TCTGCTAACCATGTTCATGCCTTCTTCTTTTTCCTACAGCTCCTGGGCAACGTGCTGGTTATTGTGCTGT
CTCATCATTTTGGCAAAGAATTGGATCCACCGGTCGCCACCATGGTGAGCAAGGGCGAGGAGCTGTTCAC
CGGGGTGGTGCCCATCCTGGTCGAGCTGGACGGCGACGTAAACGGCCACAAGTTCAGCGTGTCCGGCGAG
GGCGAGGGCGATGCCACCTACGGCAAGCTGACCCTGAAGTTCATCTGCACCACCGGCAAGCTGCCCGTGC
CCTGGCCCACCCTCGTGACCACCTTCGGCTACGGCCTGCAGTGCTTCGCCCGCTACCCCGACCACATGAA
GCAGCACGACTTCTTCAAGTCCGCCATGCCCGAAGGCTACGTCCAGGAGCGCACCATCTTCTTCAAGGAC
GACGGCAACTACAAGACCCGCGCCGAGGTGAAGTTCGAGGGCGACACCCTGGTGAACCGCATCGAGCTGA
AGGGCATCGACTTCAAGGAGGACGGCAACATCCTGGGGCACAAGCTGGAGTACAACTACAACAGCCACAA
CGTCTATATCATGGCCGACAAGCAGAAGAACGGCATCAAGGTGAACTTCAAGATCCGCCACAACATCGAG
GACGGCAGCGTGCAGCTCGCCGACCACTACCAGCAGAACACCCCCATCGGCGACGGCCCCGTGCTGCTGC
CCGACAACCACTACCTGAGCTACCAGTCCGCCCTGAGCAAAGACCCCAACGAGAAGCGCGATCACATGGT
CCTGCTGGAGTTCGTGACCGCCGCCGGGATCACTCTCGGCATGGACGAGCTGTACAAGTAAAGC
Features (pLannotate 1.2.2; 21 found; start..end, strand, type, name):
    225..351     +  ncRNA          3' miR-30a: sequence downstream of the 71-nt precursor of the human miR-30a microRNA (Zeng et al., 2002) miRNA
    379..967     +  misc_feature   WPRE: woodchuck hepatitis virus posttranscriptional regulatory element
   1000..1224    +  polyA_signal   bGH poly(A) signal: bovine growth hormone polyadenylation signal
   1228..1249    +  promoter       SV40 promoter (fragment): SV40 enhancer and early promoter
   1310..1439    +  repeat_region  AAV2 ITR (fragment): inverted terminal repeat of adeno-associated virus serotype 2 inverted
   1445..1774    -  promoter       SV40 promoter: SV40 enhancer and early promoter
   1781..1837    -  CDS            lacI (fragment): lac repressor; lacI; The lac repressor binds to the lac operator to inhibit transcription in E. coli. This inhibition can be relieved by adding lactose or isopropyl-β-D-thiogalactopyranoside (IPTG).
   2020..2608    -  rep_origin     ori: high-copy-number ColE1/pMB1/pBR322/pUC origin of replication
   2779..3639    -  CDS            AmpR: β-lactamase; bla; confers resistance to ampicillin, carbenicillin, and related antibiotics
   3640..3744    -  promoter       AmpR promoter: bla
   3839..3874    +  CDS            rop (fragment): Rop protein, which maintains plasmids at low copy number; rop
   3976..4024    +  misc_feature   bom (fragment): basis of mobility region from pBR322
   4025..4304    -  CDS            TcR (fragment): tetracycline efflux protein; tet; confers resistance to tetracycline
   4532..4550    +  promoter       SP6 promoter: promoter for bacteriophage SP6 RNA polymerase
   4569..4700    -  repeat_region  AAV2 ITR (fragment): inverted terminal repeat of adeno-associated virus serotype 2 inverted
   4756..5004    +  enhancer       CMV enhancer (fragment): human cytomegalovirus immediate early enhancer
   5006..5283    +  promoter       chicken β-actin promoter: No description available
   5284..5420    +  intron         hybrid intron (fragment): hybrid between chicken β-actin (CBA) and minute virus of mice (MMV) introns (Gray et al., 2011)
   5509..5639    +  intron         chimeric intron (fragment): chimera between introns from chicken β-actin and rabbit β-globin
   5637..5705    +  CDS            HBB (fragment): HBB_LEPEU - Experimental evidence at protein level: Swiss-Prot protein existence level 1. Involved in oxygen transport from the lung to the various peripheral tissues. From Lepus europaeus (European hare).
   5712..6431    +  CDS            EYFP: enhanced YFP mammalian codon-optimized
