>Addgene plasmid #180392 | AAV.CBA.YFP.miR-E_shStk16-2 | addgene full sequence | sequence record 354243 | Addgene Partial NGS Result
GGCCGCCTCGACTAGGGATAACAGGGTAATTGTTTGAATGAGGCTTCAGTACTTTACAGAATCGTTGCCT
GCACATCTTGGAAACACTTGCTGGGATTACTTCGACTTCTTAACCCAACAGAAGGCTCGAGAAGGTATAT
TGCTGTTGACAGTGAGCGACAAAGCCACTGTGTCATCGAATAGTGAAGCCACAGATGTATTCGATGACAC
AGTGGCTTTGCTGCCTACTGCCTCGGACTTCAAGGGGCTAGAATTCGAGCAATTATCTTGTTTACTAAAA
CTGAATACCTTGCTATCTCTTTGATACATTTTTACAAAGCTGAATTAAAATGGTATAAATTAAATCACTT
TTTTCAATTGACGCGTAAGCTTATCGATAATCAACCTCTGGATTACAAAATTTGTGAAAGATTGACTGGT
ATTCTTAACTATGTTGCTCCTTTTACGCTATGTGGATACGCTGCTTTAATGCCTTTGTATCATGCTATTG
CTTCCCGTATGGCTTTCATTTTCTCCTCCTTGTATAAATCCTGGTTGCTGTCTCTTTATGAGGAGTTGTG
GCCCGTTGTCAGGCAACGTGGCGTGGTGTGCACTGTGTTTGCTGACGCAACCCCCACTGGTTGGGGCATT
GCCACCACCTGTCAGCTCCTTTCCGGGACTTTCGCTTTCCCCCTCCCTATTGCCACGGCGGAACTCATCG
CCGCCTGCCTTGCCCGCTGCTGGACAGGGGCTCGGCTGTTGGGCACTGACAATTCCGTGGTGTTGTCGGG
GAAATCATCGTCCTTTCCTTGGCTGCTCGCCTGTGTTGCCACCTGGATTCTGCGCGGGACGTCCTTCTGC
TACGTCCCTTCGGCCCTCAATCCAGCGGACCTTCCTTCCCGCGGCCTGCTGCCGGCTCTGCGGCCTCTTC
CGCGTCTTCGCCTTCGCCCTCAGACGAGTCGGATCTCCCTTTGGGCCGCCTCCCCGCATCGATACCGTCG
ACTCGCTGATCAGCCTCGACTGTGCCTTCTAGTTGCCAGCCATCTGTTGTTTGCCCCTCCCCCGTGCCTT
CCTTGACCCTGGAAGGTGCCACTCCCACTGTCCTTTCCTAATAAAATGAGGAAATTGCATCGCATTGTCT
GAGTAGGTGTCATTCTATTCTGGGGGGTGGGGTGGGGCAGGACAGCAAGGGGGAGGATTGGGAAGACAAT
AGCAGGCATGCTGGGGATGCGGTGGGCTCTATGGCTTCTGAGGCGGAAAGAACCAGCTGGGGCTCGACTA
GAGCATGGCTACGTAGATAAGTAGCATGGCGGGTTAATCATTAACTACAAGGAACCCCTAGTGATGGAGT
TGGCCACTCCCTCTCTGCGCGCTCGCTCGCTCACTGAGGCCGGGCGACCAAAGGTCGCCCGACGCCCGGG
CGGCCTCAGTGAGCGAGCGAGCGCGCAGAGCTTTTTGCAAAAGCCTAGGCCTCCAAAAAAGCCTCCTCAC
TACTTCTGGAATAGCTCAGAGGCCGAGGCGGCCTCGGCCTCTGCATAAATAAAAAAAATTAGTCAGCCAT
GGGGCGGAGAATGGGCGGAACTGGGCGGAGTTAGGGGCGGGATGGGCGGAGTTAGGGGCGGGACTATGGT
TGCTGACTAATTGAGATGCATGCTTTGCATACTTCTGCCTGCTGGGGAGCCTGGGGACTTTCCACACCTG
GTTGCTGACTAATTGAGATGCATGCTTTGCATACTTCTGCCTGCTGGGGAGCCTGGGGACTTTCCACACC
CTAACTGACACACATTCCACAGCTGCATTAATGAATCGGCCAACGCGCGGGGAGAGGCGGTTTGCGTATT
GGGCGCTCTTCCGCTTCCTCGCTCACTGACTCGCTGCGCTCGGTCGTTCGGCTGCGGCGAGCGGTATCAG
CTCACTCAAAGGCGGTAATACGGTTATCCACAGAATCAGGGGATAACGCAGGAAAGAACATGTGAGCAAA
AGGCCAGCAAAAGGCCAGGAACCGTAAAAAGGCCGCGTTGCTGGCGTTTTTCCATAGGCTCCGCCCCCCT
GACGAGCATCACAAAAATCGACGCTCAAGTCAGAGGTGGCGAAACCCGACAGGACTATAAAGATACCAGG
CGTTTCCCCCTGGAAGCTCCCTCGTGCGCTCTCCTGTTCCGACCCTGCCGCTTACCGGATACCTGTCCGC
CTTTCTCCCTTCGGGAAGCGTGGCGCTTTCTCATAGCTCACGCTGTAGGTATCTCAGTTCGGTGTAGGTC
GTTCGCTCCAAGCTGGGCTGTGTGCACGAACCCCCCGTTCAGCCCGACCGCTGCGCCTTATCCGGTAACT
ATCGTCTTGAGTCCAACCCGGTAAGACACGACTTATCGCCACTGGCAGCAGCCACTGGTAACAGGATTAG
CAGAGCGAGGTATGTAGGCGGTGCTACAGAGTTCTTGAAGTGGTGGCCTAACTACGGCTACACTAGAAGA
ACAGTATTTGGTATCTGCGCTCTGCTGAAGCCAGTTACCTTCGGAAAAAGAGTTGGTAGCTCTTGATCCG
GCAAACAAACCACCGCTGGTAGCGGTGGTTTTTTTGTTTGCAAGCAGCAGATTACGCGCAGAAAAAAAGG
ATCTCAAGAAGATCCTTTGATCTTTTCTACGGGGTCTGACGCTCAGTGGAACGAAAACTCACGTTAAGGG
ATTTTGGTCATGAGATTATCAAAAAGGATCTTCACCTAGATCCTTTTAAATTAAAAATGAAGTTTTAAAT
CAATCTAAAGTATATATGAGTAAACTTGGTCTGACAGTTACCAATGCTTAATCAGTGAGGCACCTATCTC
AGCGATCTGTCTATTTCGTTCATCCATAGTTGCCTGACTCCCCGTCGTGTAGATAACTACGATACGGGAG
GGCTTACCATCTGGCCCCAGTGCTGCAATGATACCGCGAGACCCACGCTCACCGGCTCCAGATTTATCAG
CAATAAACCAGCCAGCCGGAAGGGCCGAGCGCAGAAGTGGTCCTGCAACTTTATCCGCCTCCATCCAGTC
TATTAATTGTTGCCGGGAAGCTAGAGTAAGTAGTTCGCCAGTTAATAGTTTGCGCAACGTTGTTGCCATT
GCTACAGGCATCGTGGTGTCACGCTCGTCGTTTGGTATGGCTTCATTCAGCTCCGGTTCCCAACGATCAA
GGCGAGTTACATGATCCCCCATGTTGTGCAAAAAAGCGGTTAGCTCCTTCGGTCCTCCGATCGTTGTCAG
AAGTAAGTTGGCCGCAGTGTTATCACTCATGGTTATGGCAGCACTGCATAATTCTCTTACTGTCATGCCA
TCCGTAAGATGCTTTTCTGTGACTGGTGAGTACTCAACCAAGTCATTCTGAGAATAGTGTATGCGGCGAC
CGAGTTGCTCTTGCCCGGCGTCAATACGGGATAATACCGCGCCACATAGCAGAACTTTAAAAGTGCTCAT
CATTGGAAAACGTTCTTCGGGGCGAAAACTCTCAAGGATCTTACCGCTGTTGAGATCCAGTTCGATGTAA
CCCACTCGTGCACCCAACTGATCTTCAGCATCTTTTACTTTCACCAGCGTTTCTGGGTGAGCAAAAACAG
GAAGGCAAAATGCCGCAAAAAAGGGAATAAGGGCGACACGGAAATGTTGAATACTCATACTCTTCCTTTT
TCAATATTATTGAAGCATTTATCAGGGTTATTGTCTCATGAGCGGATACATATTTGAATGTATTTAGAAA
AATAAACAAATAGGGGTTCCGCGCACATTTCCCCGAAAAGTGCCACCTGACGTCTAAGAAACCATTATTA
TCATGACATTAACCTATAAAAATAGGCGTATCACGAGGCCCTTTCGTCTCGCGCGTTTCGGTGATGACGG
TGAAAACCTCTGACACATGCAGCTCCCGGAGACGGTCACAGCTTGTCTGTAAGCGGATGCCGGGAGCAGA
CAAGCCCGTCAGGGCGCGTCAGCGGGTGTTGGCGGGTGTCGGGGCTGGCTTAACTATGCGGCATCAGAGC
AGATTGTACTGAGAGTGCACCATTCGACGCTCTCCCTTATGCGACTCCTGCATTAGGAAGCAGCCCAGTA
GTAGGTTGAGGCCGTTGAGCACCGCCGCCGCAAGGAATGGTGCATGCAAGGAGATGGCGCCCAACAGTCC
CCCGGCCACGGGGCCTGCCACCATACCCACGCCGAAACAAGCGCTCATGAGCCCGAAGTGGCGAGCCCGA
TCTTCCCCATCGGTGATGTCGGCGATATAGGCGCCAGCAACCGCACCTGTGGCGCCGGTGATGCCGGCCA
CGATGCGTCCGGCGTAGAGGATCTGGCTAGCGATGACCCTGCTGATTGGTTCGCTGACCATTTCCGGGTG
CGGGACGGCGTTACCAGAAACTCAGAAGGTTCGTCCAACCAAACCGACTCTGACGGCAGTTTACGAGAGA
GATGATAGGGTCTGCTTCAGTAAGCCAGATGCTACACAATTAGGCTTGTACATATTGTCGTTAGAACGCG
GCTACAATTAATACATAACCTTATGTATCATACACATACGATTTAGGTGACACTATAGAATACACGGAAT
TAATTCTAGCTGCGCGCTCGCTCGCTCACTGAGGCCGCCCGGGCAAAGCCCGGGCGTCGGGCGACCTTTG
GTCGCCCGGCCTCAGTGAGCGAGCGAGCGCGCAGAGAGGGAGTGGCCAACTCCATCACTAGGGGTTCCTT
GTAGTTAATGATTAACCCGCCATGCTACTTATCTACGTAGCCATGCTCTAGGTACCATTGACGTCAATAA
TGACGTATGTTCCCATAGTAACGCCAATAGGGACTTTCCATTGACGTCAATGGGTGGAGTATTTACGGTA
AACTGCCCACTTGGCAGTACATCAAGTGTATCATATGCCAAGTACGCCCCCTATTGACGTCAATGACGGT
AAATGGCCCGCCTGGCATTATGCCCAGTACATGACCTTATGGGACTTTCCTACTTGGCAGTACATCTACG
TATTAGTCATCGCTATTACCATGGTCGAGGTGAGCCCCACGTTCTGCTTCACTCTCCCCATCTCCCCCCC
CTCCCCACCCCCAATTTTGTATTTATTTATTTTTTAATTATTTTGTGCAGCGATGGGGGCGGGGGGGGGG
GGGGGGCGCGCGCCRGGSGGGGSGGGGSGGGGSGRGGGGSGGGGSGGGGSGAGGCGGAGAGGTGCGGCGG
CAGCCAATCAGAGCGGCGCGCTCCGAAAGTTTCCTTTTATGGCGAGGCGGCGGCGGCGGCGGCCCTATAA
AAAGCGAAGCGCGCGGCGGGCGGGAGTCGCTGCGCGCTGCCTTCGCCCCGTGCCCCGCTCCGCCGCCGCC
TCGCGCCGCCCGCCCCGGCTCTGACTGACCGCGTTACTCCCACAGGTGAGCGGGCGGGACGGCCCTTCTC
CTCCGGGCTGTAATTAGCGCTTGGTTTAATGACGGCTTGTTTCTTTTCTGTGGCTGCGTGAAAGCCTTGA
GGGGCTCCGGGAGGGCCCTTTGTGCGGGGGGAGCGGCTCGGGGCTGTCCGCGGGGGGACGGCTGCCTTCG
GGGGGGACGGGGCAGGGCGGGGTTCGGCTTCTGGCGTGTGACCGGCGGCTCTAGAGCCTCTGCTAACCAT
GTTCATGCCTTCTTCTTTTTCCTACAGCTCCTGGGCAACGTGCTGGTTATTGTGCTGTCTCATCATTTTG
GCAAAGAATTGGATCCACCGGTCGCCACCATGGTGAGCAAGGGCGAGGAGCTGTTCACCGGGGTGGTGCC
CATCCTGGTCGAGCTGGACGGCGACGTAAACGGCCACAAGTTCAGCGTGTCCGGCGAGGGCGAGGGCGAT
GCCACCTACGGCAAGCTGACCCTGAAGTTCATCTGCACCACCGGCAAGCTGCCCGTGCCCTGGCCCACCC
TCGTGACCACCTTCGGCTACGGCCTGCAGTGCTTCGCCCGCTACCCCGACCACATGAAGCAGCACGACTT
CTTCAAGTCCGCCATGCCCGAAGGCTACGTCCAGGAGCGCACCATCTTCTTCAAGGACGACGGCAACTAC
AAGACCCGCGCCGAGGTGAAGTTCGAGGGCGACACCCTGGTGAACCGCATCGAGCTGAAGGGCATCGACT
TCAAGGAGGACGGCAACATCCTGGGGCACAAGCTGGAGTACAACTACAACAGCCACAACGTCTATATCAT
GGCCGACAAGCAGAAGAACGGCATCAAGGTGAACTTCAAGATCCGCCACAACATCGAGGACGGCAGCGTG
CAGCTCGCCGACCACTACCAGCAGAACACCCCCATCGGCGACGGCCCCGTGCTGCTGCCCGACAACCACT
ACCTGAGCTACCAGTCCGCCCTGAGCAAAGACCCCAACGAGAAGCGCGATCACATGGTCCTGCTGGAGTT
CGTGACCGCCGCCGGGATCACTCTCGGCATGGACGAGCTGTACAAGTAAAGC
Features (pLannotate 1.2.2; 22 found; start..end, strand, type, name):
    225..351     +  ncRNA          3' miR-30a: sequence downstream of the 71-nt precursor of the human miR-30a microRNA (Zeng et al., 2002) miRNA
    379..967     +  misc_feature   WPRE: woodchuck hepatitis virus posttranscriptional regulatory element
   1000..1224    +  polyA_signal   bGH poly(A) signal: bovine growth hormone polyadenylation signal
   1228..1249    +  promoter       SV40 promoter (fragment): SV40 enhancer and early promoter
   1310..1401    +  repeat_region  AAV2 ITR (fragment): inverted terminal repeat of adeno-associated virus serotype 2 inverted
   1401..1430    -  repeat_region  AAV2 ITR (fragment): inverted terminal repeat of adeno-associated virus serotype 2 inverted
   1434..1763    -  promoter       SV40 promoter: SV40 enhancer and early promoter
   1770..1826    -  CDS            lacI (fragment): lac repressor; lacI; The lac repressor binds to the lac operator to inhibit transcription in E. coli. This inhibition can be relieved by adding lactose or isopropyl-β-D-thiogalactopyranoside (IPTG).
   2009..2597    -  rep_origin     ori: high-copy-number ColE1/pMB1/pBR322/pUC origin of replication
   2768..3628    -  CDS            AmpR: β-lactamase; bla; confers resistance to ampicillin, carbenicillin, and related antibiotics
   3629..3733    -  promoter       AmpR promoter: bla
   3828..3863    +  CDS            rop (fragment): Rop protein, which maintains plasmids at low copy number; rop
   3965..4013    +  misc_feature   bom (fragment): basis of mobility region from pBR322
   4014..4293    -  CDS            TcR (fragment): tetracycline efflux protein; tet; confers resistance to tetracycline
   4521..4539    +  promoter       SP6 promoter: promoter for bacteriophage SP6 RNA polymerase
   4558..4689    -  repeat_region  AAV2 ITR (fragment): inverted terminal repeat of adeno-associated virus serotype 2 inverted
   4745..4993    +  enhancer       CMV enhancer (fragment): human cytomegalovirus immediate early enhancer
   4995..5272    +  promoter       chicken β-actin promoter: No description available
   5273..5408    +  intron         hybrid intron (fragment): hybrid between chicken β-actin (CBA) and minute virus of mice (MMV) introns (Gray et al., 2011)
   5497..5627    +  intron         chimeric intron (fragment): chimera between introns from chicken β-actin and rabbit β-globin
   5625..5693    +  CDS            HBB (fragment): HBB_LEPEU - Experimental evidence at protein level: Swiss-Prot protein existence level 1. Involved in oxygen transport from the lung to the various peripheral tissues. From Lepus europaeus (European hare).
   5700..6419    +  CDS            EYFP: enhanced YFP mammalian codon-optimized
