[The description below was written by a language model from this plasmid's Addgene catalogue record and pLannotate feature annotations shown in this document.]
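Description:
AAV.CBA.YFP.miR-E_shStk16-2 is an AAV transfer plasmid for RNA interference, built to produce recombinant adeno-associated virus that knocks down mouse Stk16 (a serine/threonine kinase, also known as PKL12 or Krct) while marking transduced cells with a fluorescent reporter. It is propagated in E. coli as a high-copy plasmid using a ColE1/pUC-type origin and ampicillin resistance. The backbone also carries non-functional remnants of pBR322-derived elements (rop, bom and tetracycline-resistance fragments), an SP6 promoter and an SV40 promoter lying outside the packaged region. The recombination-deficient growth strain listed fits the need to keep the AAV2 inverted terminal repeats intact. Both ITRs are annotated only as fragments, and the NGS-derived sequence differs slightly from the depositor sequence in one ITR, which is common for these repeat structures.

Between the ITRs, a single Pol II expression cassette is driven by the CBA promoter, a CMV enhancer fused to the chicken β-actin promoter, followed by chimeric intron sequence. This drives an EYFP coding sequence. The 97 bp shRNA insert, the second of the Stk16-targeting hairpins in this series, sits downstream of EYFP in the miR-E scaffold, an optimized miR-30a-based microRNA context, of which the 3' miR-30a flank is annotated. Because the hairpin lies in the 3' untranslated region of the reporter transcript, YFP fluorescence reports on cells expressing the shRNA, which is processed by the endogenous microRNA machinery. A WPRE and a bovine growth hormone polyadenylation signal enhance and terminate expression. The associated work concerned genetic screens for regulators of polyglutamine-expanded ataxin-1, suggesting use in testing Stk16 knockdown in mouse cells or tissue.
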