Addgene plasmid #180392: AAV.CBA.YFP.miR-E_shStk16-2
Purpose: Producing AAV that encodes mouse Stk16 shRNA-2 with miR-E backbone
Depositing lab: Huda Zoghbi. Depositing organization: Baylor College of Medicine. Publication: Cross-species genetic screens identify transglutaminase 5 as a regulator of polyglutamine-expanded ataxin-1. Lee WS, Al-Ramahi I, Jeong HH, Jang Y, Lin T, Adamski CJ, Lavery LA, Rath S, Richman R, Bondar VV, Alcala E, Revelli JP, Orr HT, Liu Z, Botas J, Zoghbi HY. J Clin Invest. 2022 May 2;132(9). pii: 156616. doi: 10.1172/JCI156616. PubMed 35499073.
Backbone
  Vector backbone: AAV.CBA.YFP.miR-E
  Backbone size w/o insert (bp): 6337
  Vector type: AAV, RNAi
Growth in bacteria
  Bacterial resistance: Ampicillin, 100 μg/mL
  Growth temperature: 37°C
  Growth strain: NEB Stable
  Copy number: High Copy
Gene/Insert
  Gene/Insert name: shStk16-2
  gRNA/shRNA sequence: ACAAAGCCACTGTGTCATCGAA
  Species: M. musculus (mouse)
  Insert size (bp): 97
  Entrez Gene: Stk16 (a.k.a. EDPK, Krct, PKL12)
  Promoter: CBA
  Cloning method: Gibson Cloning
  Sequencing primers: 5′ ACTACCTGAGCTACCAGTCC; 3′ CATAGCGTAAAAGGAGCAACA
Terms and licenses: Academic/Nonprofit Terms; Industry Terms: Not Available to Industry
How to cite: AAV.CBA.YFP.miR-E_shStk16-2 was a gift from Huda Zoghbi (Addgene plasmid # 180392 ; http://n2t.net/addgene:180392 ; RRID:Addgene_180392)
