>Addgene plasmid #180392 | AAV.CBA.YFP.miR-E_shStk16-2 | depositor partial sequence | sequence record 350463 | shStk16-2 stem-sense-loop-antisense-stem
TGCTGTTGACAGTGAGCGACAAAGCCACTGTGTCATCGAATAGTGAAGCCACAGATGTATTCGATGACAC
AGTGGCTTTGCTGCCTACTGCCTCGGA
